Addgene plasmid #66879: pET30-SBL1(160E,HisTagDel)
Purpose: Expresses a version of pET30Xa-SBL1(160E) with 41 bp Histag removed
Depositing lab: Betty Gaffney. Depositing organization: Florida State University, Tallahassee. Publication: On the relationships of substrate orientation, hydrogen abstraction, and product stereochemistry in single and double dioxygenations by soybean lipoxygenase-1 and its Ala542Gly mutant. Coffa G, Imber AN, Maguire BC, Laxmikanthan G, Schneider C, Gaffney BJ, Brash AR. J Biol Chem. 2005 Nov 18;280(46):38756-66. Epub 2005 Sep 12. 10.1074/jbc.M504870200 PubMed 16157595.
Backbone
  Vector backbone: pET30Xa-LIC
  Backbone manufacturer: Novagen
  Backbone size w/o insert (bp): 5403
  Total vector size (bp): 7937
  Modifications to backbone: His tag 41 bp deleted
  Vector type: Bacterial Expression
Growth in bacteria
  Bacterial resistance: Kanamycin, 50 μg/mL
  Growth temperature: 37°C
  Growth strain: DH5alpha
  Growth instructions: 37C before induction, 30 deg for 14-16+ hrs after induction
  Copy number: Unknown
Gene/Insert
  Gene/Insert name: soybean lipoxygenase-1 (S160E) (alt name: SBL1 (S160E))
  Species: Glycine max
  Insert size (bp): 2517
  Mutation: S160E
  Promoter: T7lac
  Cloning method: Ligation Independent Cloning
  Sequencing primers: 5′ tca tca ttc ttc tgg tct gg; 3′ ttg ccg act ctc att agc c
Terms and licenses: Academic/Nonprofit Terms; Industry Terms: Not Available to Industry
Depositor comments: His tag removed by Q5 mutagenesis (NEB)
How to cite: pET30-SBL1(160E,HisTagDel) was a gift from Betty Gaffney (Addgene plasmid # 66879 ; http://n2t.net/addgene:66879 ; RRID:Addgene_66879)
