[The description below was written by a language model from this plasmid's Addgene catalogue record and pLannotate feature annotations shown in this document.]
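Description:
pET30-SBL1(160E,HisTagDel) is a bacterial expression plasmid built on the Novagen pET30Xa-LIC backbone for producing soybean (Glycine max) lipoxygenase-1 carrying the S160E substitution. It derives from pET30Xa-SBL1(160E) and differs in that a 41 bp segment encoding the N-terminal His tag was deleted by site-directed mutagenesis. In the annotated sequence the 2,517 bp LOX1 coding sequence begins only a few bases after the T7 gene 10 ribosome binding site, with no N-terminal tag features between them, which suggests that more of the original pET30 leader may be absent than the 41 bp alone. A short His-tag fragment is annotated downstream of the insert, the remnant of the optional C-terminal tag of pET30. It lies about 90 bp beyond the end of the lipoxygenase reading frame, so it is probably not translated, though the record does not confirm this.

Expression is driven by the T7lac arrangement: a T7 promoter followed directly by a lac operator, with a T7 terminator downstream of the insert. The plasmid-borne lacI gene supplies repressor, so transcription is held off until IPTG is added in a host that provides T7 RNA polymerase. The plasmid is selected with kanamycin through an aph(3')-Ia gene and replicates from a pBR322-type ColE1 origin accompanied by rop and bom. An f1 origin is also present. The short TcR fragments and AmpR promoter fragment are backbone remnants, not functional markers.

The catalogue gives a total size of 7,937 bp, whereas the deposited full sequence is 7,837 nt. The associated publication concerns substrate orientation and product stereochemistry in lipoxygenase-1 catalysis, so the construct is likely used to make tag-free S160E enzyme for biochemical studies.
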