Features (pLannotate 1.2.2; 19 found; start..end, strand, type, name):
      1..2517    +  CDS            LOX1.1: LOX1_SOYBN - Also known as LOX1. Experimental evidence at protein level: Swiss-Prot protein existence level 1. Plant lipoxygenase may be involved in a number of diverse aspects of plant physiology including growth and development, pest resistance, and senescence or responses to wounding. With linoleate as substrate, L-1 shows a preference for carbon 13 as the site for hydroperoxidation (in contrast to L-2 and L-3, which utilize either carbon 9 or 13). At pH above 8.5, only (9Z,11E,13S)-13- hydroperoxyoctadeca-9,11-dienoate is produced, but as the pH decreases, the proportion of (9S)-hydroperox
   2610..2627    +  CDS            9xHis (fragment): 9xHis affinity tag
   2637..2686    +  CDS            SET1 (fragment): solubility-enhancement tag derived from T7 phage gene 10B
   2694..2741    +  terminator     T7 terminator: transcription terminator for bacteriophage T7 RNA polymerase
   2778..3206    +  rep_origin     f1 ori (sequence partly withheld): f1 bacteriophage origin of replication; arrow indicates direction of (+) strand synthesis
   3259..3316    +  promoter       AmpR promoter (fragment): bla
   3325..4140    -  CDS            KanR: aminoglycoside phosphotransferase; aph(3')-Ia; confers resistance to kanamycin in bacteria or G418 (Geneticin®) in eukaryotes
   4262..4850    +  rep_origin     ori: high-copy-number ColE1/pMB1/pBR322/pUC origin of replication
   5036..5175    -  misc_feature   bom: basis of mobility region from pBR322
   5277..5468    -  CDS            rop: Rop protein, which maintains plasmids at low copy number; rop
   5485..5865    +  CDS            YPB1_ECOLX: Protein predicted: Swiss-Prot protein existence level 4. From Escherichia coli.
   5937..6228    -  CDS            TcR (fragment): tetracycline efflux protein; tet; confers resistance to tetracycline
   6243..6264    -  protein_bind   CAP binding site: CAP binding activates transcription in the presence of cAMP. E. coli catabolite activator protein
   6277..7359    -  CDS            lacI: lac repressor; lacI; The lac repressor binds to the lac operator to inhibit transcription in E. coli. This inhibition can be relieved by adding lactose or isopropyl-β-D-thiogalactopyranoside (IPTG).
   7360..7437    -  promoter       lacI promoter: lacI
   7445..7724    -  CDS            TcR (fragment): tetracycline efflux protein; tet; confers resistance to tetracycline
   7750..7768    +  promoter       T7 promoter: promoter for bacteriophage T7 RNA polymerase
   7769..7793    +  protein_bind   lac operator: The lac repressor binds to the lac operator to inhibit transcription in E. coli. This inhibition can be relieved by adding lactose or isopropyl-β-D-thiogalactopyranoside (IPTG). lac repressor encoded by lacI
   7808..7830    +  RBS            RBS: efficient ribosome binding site from bacteriophage T7 gene 10 (Olins and Rangwala, 1989)
>Addgene plasmid #66879 | pET30-SBL1(160E,HisTagDel) | depositor full sequence | sequence record 114722 | full plasmid
ATGTTTTCAGCAGGCCATAAGATCAAAGGGACAGTGGTGTTGATGCCCAAGAATGAGTTGGAAGTTAACC
CTGATGGCTCAGCAGTTGACAACCTTAATGCTTTCTTGGGCCGTAGTGTCTCCCTTCAGCTCATTAGTGC
TACCAAGGCTGATGCACATGGAAAAGGAAAAGTTGGAAAGGATACGTTCTTGGAAGGGATTAATACTTCG
TTACCAACTTTGGGAGCAGGAGAGTCTGCATTCAATATTCATTTTGAATGGGACGGAAGCATGGGAATCC
CCGGTGCGTTTTACATAAAGAACTACATGCAAGTTGAGTTCTTCCTCAAGAGTTTGACTCTTGAAGCCAT
TTCAAACCAAGGAACCATCCGCTTTGTTTGCAACTCATGGGTTTATAACACTAAACTTTACAAAAGCGTG
CGCATTTTCTTTGCCAACCATACATATGTACCTAGTGAGACACCAGCACCACTTGTGGAGTACAGAGAAG
AAGAATTGAAGAGTTTAAGAGGAAATGGAACGGGAGAGCGCAAGGAATATGATAGGATCTATGATTATGA
TGTCTACAATGATTTGGGCAACCCAGATAAGAGTGAAAAGTTAGCTCGTCCAGTTCTTGGAGGGTCTAGC
ACCTTTCCCTACCCTCGTAGGGGAAGAACTGGTCGAGGTCCAACAGTTACAGACCCGAATACTGAGAAAC
AAGGCGAAGTATTTTATGTTCCAAGAGATGAAAATTTAGGTCACTTGAAGTCTAAGGATGCTCTTGAGAT
TGGAACAAAATCTTTATCTCAAATTGTCCAGCCGGCGTTCGAATCTGCGTTCGATTTGAAATCCACGCCA
ATTGAGTTTCATAGCTTCCAAGATGTGCATGACTTGTATGAAGGTGGAATTAAGCTTCCTAGAGATGTAA
TTAGCACAATTATCCCCTTACCAGTGATCAAAGAACTCTATCGTACCGATGGTCAACACATCCTCAAGTT
TCCACAACCTCACGTCGTTCAAGTGAGTCAGTCTGCATGGATGACTGATGAAGAATTTGCTAGAGAGATG
ATTGCTGGTGTAAATCCCTGCGTAATTCGTGGTCTTGAAGAGTTCCCTCCAAAAAGTAATCTGGATCCTG
CAATCTATGGTGATCAAAGCAGTAAGATAACAGCAGATTCCCTTGATCTAGATGGGTACACAATGGACGA
GGCACTTGGTAGTCGAAGGTTATTTATGTTAGATTACCATGATATCTTCATGCCATATGTGAGGCAGATA
AATCAGCTGAATTCTGCCAAGACTTATGCGACAAGGACTATCCTTTTTTTGAGAGAAGATGGAACTTTAA
AGCCAGTGGCCATCGAATTAAGTTTGCCACATTCTGCTGGGGATCTGTCAGCTGCCGTCAGTCAAGTCGT
CTTACCTGCTAAGGAAGGTGTTGAGAGCACAATTTGGCTACTAGCCAAAGCTTATGTCATCGTAAATGAC
TCTTGCTACCATCAACTCATGAGCCATTGGTTAAATACTCATGCGGCGATGGAGCCATTCGTCATAGCAA
CACACCGACATCTTAGCGTGCTTCACCCAATTTACAAGCTTCTGACTCCTCACTATCGTAACAACATGAA
CATCAACGCACTTGCCAGGCAATCTCTAATTAATGCTAATGGCATAATAGAGACAACCTTTTTGCCCTCA
AAGTATTCTGTGGAGATGTCTTCGGCGGTTTATAAGAATTGGGTTTTCACTGATCAAGCACTACCTGCAG
ATCTTATCAAGAGAGGAGTGGCAATTAAGGATCCATCAACCCCACATGGAGTTCGTCTTCTGATAGAGGA
CTATCCTTATGCCGCTGATGGACTGGAGATATGGGCTGCAATTAAGACATGGGTTCAAGAATATGTGCCC
TTGTACTATGCAAGAGATGATGATGTCAAGAATGATTCTGAACTCCAACATTGGTGGAAAGAAGCTGTAG
AGAAAGGCCATGGTGATTTGAAAGACAAGCCATGGTGGCCTAAGTTGCAGACACTTGAAGACCTTGTTGA
AGTTTGCCTCATTATCATATGGATTGCTTCAGCTCTCCATGCAGCCGTTAATTTTGGTCAGTATCCTTAT
GGAGGTTTGATAATGAACCGCCCAACTGCTTCTAGAAGGTTGCTTCCTGAGAAAGGCACCCCAGAATATG
AAGAAATGATTAATAACCATGAAAAGGCTTATTTGAGAACAATTACATCAAAGTTGCCGACTCTCATTAG
CCTTTCAGTGATAGAGATCTTGTCGACACATGCTTCTGATGAGGTCTACCTTGGCCAGAGGGACAACCCA
CATTGGACCTCTGATTCAAAAGCATTACAAGCCTTTCAAAAGTTTGGAAACAAGCTCAAGGAAATTGAGG
AAAAACTTGTGAGGAGGAACAATGATCCGAGTCTGCAGGGCAATCGACTTGGCCCGGTTCAACTGCCATA
CACTTTGCTTTATCCTAGCAGTGAGGAAGGGTTAACTTTTAGGGGAATTCCAAATAGCATCTCTATCTAA
ACTAGTCATGGGGCTCTAACTCTCCTCTGGCCATGGCGATATCGGATCCGAATTCGAGCTCCGTCGACAA
GCTTGCGGCCGCACTCGAGCACCACCACCACCACCACTGAGATCCGGCTGCTAACAAAGCCCGAAAGGAA
GCTGAGTTGGCTGCTGCCACCGCTGAGCAATAACTAGCATAACCCCTTGGGGCCTCTAAACGGGTCTTGA
GGGGTTTTTTGCTGAAAGGAGGAACTATATCCGGATTGGCGAATGGG
[124 nt withheld, positions 2778-2901]
C
[91 nt withheld, positions 2903-2993]
A
[49 nt withheld, positions 2995-3043]
CCTTTGACGTTGGAGTCCACGTTCTTT
[37 nt withheld, positions 3071-3107]
ACCCTATCTCGGTCTATTCTTTTGATTTATAAGGGATTTTGCCGATTTCGGCCTATTGGTTAAAAAATGA
GCTGATTTAACAAAAATTTAACGCGAATTTTAACAAAATATTAACGCTTACAATTTAGGTGGCACTTTTC
GGGGAAATGTGCGCGGAACCCCTATTTGTTTATTTTTCTAAATACATTCAAATATGTATCCGCTCATGAA
TTAATTCTTAGAAAAACTCATCGAGCATCAAATGAAACTGCAATTTATTCATATCAGGATTATCAATACC
ATATTTTTGAAAAAGCCGTTTCTGTAATGAAGGAGAAAACTCACCGAGGCAGTTCCATAGGATGGCAAGA
TCCTGGTATCGGTCTGCGATTCCGACTCGTCCAACATCAATACAACCTATTAATTTCCCCTCGTCAAAAA
TAAGGTTATCAAGTGAGAAATCACCATGAGTGACGACTGAATCCGGTGAGAATGGCAAAAGTTTATGCAT
TTCTTTCCAGACTTGTTCAACAGGCCAGCCATTACGCTCGTCATCAAAATCACTCGCATCAACCAAACCG
TTATTCATTCGTGATTGCGCCTGAGCGAGACGAAATACGCGATCGCTGTTAAAAGGACAATTACAAACAG
GAATCGAATGCAACCGGCGCAGGAACACTGCCAGCGCATCAACAATATTTTCACCTGAATCAGGATATTC
TTCTAATACCTGGAATGCTGTTTTCCCGGGGATCGCAGTGGTGAGTAACCATGCATCATCAGGAGTACGG
ATAAAATGCTTGATGGTCGGAAGAGGCATAAATTCCGTCAGCCAGTTTAGTCTGACCATCTCATCTGTAA
CATCATTGGCAACGCTACCTTTGCCATGTTTCAGAAACAACTCTGGCGCATCGGGCTTCCCATACAATCG
ATAGATTGTCGCACCTGATTGCCCGACATTATCGCGAGCCCATTTATACCCATATAAATCAGCATCCATG
TTGGAATTTAATCGCGGCCTAGAGCAAGACGTTTCCCGTTGAATATGGCTCATAACACCCCTTGTATTAC
TGTTTATGTAAGCAGACAGTTTTATTGTTCATGACCAAAATCCCTTAACGTGAGTTTTCGTTCCACTGAG
CGTCAGACCCCGTAGAAAAGATCAAAGGATCTTCTTGAGATCCTTTTTTTCTGCGCGTAATCTGCTGCTT
GCAAACAAAAAAACCACCGCTACCAGCGGTGGTTTGTTTGCCGGATCAAGAGCTACCAACTCTTTTTCCG
AAGGTAACTGGCTTCAGCAGAGCGCAGATACCAAATACTGTCCTTCTAGTGTAGCCGTAGTTAGGCCACC
ACTTCAAGAACTCTGTAGCACCGCCTACATACCTCGCTCTGCTAATCCTGTTACCAGTGGCTGCTGCCAG
TGGCGATAAGTCGTGTCTTACCGGGTTGGACTCAAGACGATAGTTACCGGATAAGGCGCAGCGGTCGGGC
TGAACGGGGGGTTCGTGCACACAGCCCAGCTTGGAGCGAACGACCTACACCGAACTGAGATACCTACAGC
GTGAGCTATGAGAAAGCGCCACGCTTCCCGAAGGGAGAAAGGCGGACAGGTATCCGGTAAGCGGCAGGGT
CGGAACAGGAGAGCGCACGAGGGAGCTTCCAGGGGGAAACGCCTGGTATCTTTATAGTCCTGTCGGGTTT
CGCCACCTCTGACTTGAGCGTCGATTTTTGTGATGCTCGTCAGGGGGGCGGAGCCTATGGAAAAACGCCA
GCAACGCGGCCTTTTTACGGTTCCTGGCCTTTTGCTGGCCTTTTGCTCACATGTTCTTTCCTGCGTTATC
CCCTGATTCTGTGGATAACCGTATTACCGCCTTTGAGTGAGCTGATACCGCTCGCCGCAGCCGAACGACC
GAGCGCAGCGAGTCAGTGAGCGAGGAAGCGGAAGAGCGCCTGATGCGGTATTTTCTCCTTACGCATCTGT
GCGGTATTTCACACCGCAATGGTGCACTCTCAGTACAATCTGCTCTGATGCCGCATAGTTAAGCCAGTAT
ACACTCCGCTATCGCTACGTGACTGGGTCATGGCTGCGCCCCGACACCCGCCAACACCCGCTGACGCGCC
CTGACGGGCTTGTCTGCTCCCGGCATCCGCTTACAGACAAGCTGTGACCGTCTCCGGGAGCTGCATGTGT
CAGAGGTTTTCACCGTCATCACCGAAACGCGCGAGGCAGCTGCGGTAAAGCTCATCAGCGTGGTCGTGAA
GCGATTCACAGATGTCTGCCTGTTCATCCGCGTCCAGCTCGTTGAGTTTCTCCAGAAGCGTTAATGTCTG
GCTTCTGATAAAGCGGGCCATGTTAAGGGCGGTTTTTTCCTGTTTGGTCACTGATGCCTCCGTGTAAGGG
GGATTTCTGTTCATGGGGGTAATGATACCGATGAAACGAGAGAGGATGCTCACGATACGGGTTACTGATG
ATGAACATGCCCGGTTACTGGAACGTTGTGAGGGTAAACAACTGGCGGTATGGATGCGGCGGGACCAGAG
AAAAATCACTCAGGGTCAATGCCAGCGCTTCGTTAATACAGATGTAGGTGTTCCACAGGGTAGCCAGCAG
CATCCTGCGATGCAGATCCGGAACATAATGGTGCAGGGCGCTGACTTCCGCGTTTCCAGACTTTACGAAA
CACGGAAACCGAAGACCATTCATGTTGTTGCTCAGGTCGCAGACGTTTTGCAGCAGCAGTCGCTTCACGT
TCGCTCGCGTATCGGTGATTCATTCTGCTAACCAGTAAGGCAACCCCGCCAGCCTAGCCGGGTCCTCAAC
GACAGGAGCACGATCATGCGCACCCGTGGGGCCGCCATGCCGGCGATAATGGCCTGCTTCTCGCCGAAAC
GTTTGGTGGCGGGACCAGTGACGAAGGCTTGAGCGAGGGCGTGCAAGATTCCGAATACCGCAAGCGACAG
GCCGATCATCGTCGCGCTCCAGCGAAAGCGGTCCTCGCCGAAAATGACCCAGAGCGCTGCCGGCACCTGT
CCTACGAGTTGCATGATAAAGAAGACAGTCATAAGTGCGGCGACGATAGTCATGCCCCGCGCCCACCGGA
AGGAGCTGACTGGGTTGAAGGCTCTCAAGGGCATCGGTCGAGATCCCGGTGCCTAATGAGTGAGCTAACT
TACATTAATTGCGTTGCGCTCACTGCCCGCTTTCCAGTCGGGAAACCTGTCGTGCCAGCTGCATTAATGA
ATCGGCCAACGCGCGGGGAGAGGCGGTTTGCGTATTGGGCGCCAGGGTGGTTTTTCTTTTCACCAGTGAG
ACGGGCAACAGCTGATTGCCCTTCACCGCCTGGCCCTGAGAGAGTTGCAGCAAGCGGTCCACGCTGGTTT
GCCCCAGCAGGCGAAAATCCTGTTTGATGGTGGTTAACGGCGGGATATAACATGAGCTGTCTTCGGTATC
GTCGTATCCCACTACCGAGATGTCCGCACCAACGCGCAGCCCGGACTCGGTAATGGCGCGCATTGCGCCC
AGCGCCATCTGATCGTTGGCAACCAGCATCGCAGTGGGAACGATGCCCTCATTCAGCATTTGCATGGTTT
GTTGAAAACCGGACATGGCACTCCAGTCGCCTTCCCGTTCCGCTATCGGCTGAATTTGATTGCGAGTGAG
ATATTTATGCCAGCCAGCCAGACGCAGACGCGCCGAGACAGAACTTAATGGGCCCGCTAACAGCGCGATT
TGCTGGTGACCCAATGCGACCAGATGCTCCACGCCCAGTCGCGTACCGTCTTCATGGGAGAAAATAATAC
TGTTGATGGGTGTCTGGTCAGAGACATCAAGAAATAACGCCGGAACATTAGTGCAGGCAGCTTCCACAGC
AATGGCATCCTGGTCATCCAGCGGATAGTTAATGATCAGCCCACTGACGCGTTGCGCGAGAAGATTGTGC
ACCGCCGCTTTACAGGCTTCGACGCCGCTTCGTTCTACCATCGACACCACCACGCTGGCACCCAGTTGAT
CGGCGCGAGATTTAATCGCCGCGACAATTTGCGACGGCGCGTGCAGGGCCAGACTGGAGGTGGCAACGCC
AATCAGCAACGACTGTTTGCCCGCCAGTTGTTGTGCCACGCGGTTGGGAATGTAATTCAGCTCCGCCATC
GCCGCTTCCACTTTTTCCCGCGTTTTCGCAGAAACGTGGCTGGCCTGGTTCACCACGCGGGAAACGGTCT
GATAAGAGACACCGGCATACTCTGCGACATCGTATAACGTTACTGGTTTCACATTCACCACCCTGAATTG
ACTCTCTTCCGGGCGCTATCATGCCATACCGCGAAAGGTTTTGCGCCATTCGATGGTGTCCGGGATCTCG
ACGCTCTCCCTTATGCGACTCCTGCATTAGGAAGCAGCCCAGTAGTAGGTTGAGGCCGTTGAGCACCGCC
GCCGCAAGGAATGGTGCATGCAAGGAGATGGCGCCCAACAGTCCCCCGGCCACGGGGCCTGCCACCATAC
CCACGCCGAAACAAGCGCTCATGAGCCCGAAGTGGCGAGCCCGATCTTCCCCATCGGTGATGTCGGCGAT
ATAGGCGCCAGCAACCGCACCTGTGGCGCCGGTGATGCCGGCCACGATGCGTCCGGCGTAGAGGATCGAG
ATCGATCTCGATCCCGCGAAATTAATACGACTCACTATAGGGGAATTGTGAGCGGATAACAATTCCCCTC
TAGAAATAATTTTGTTTAACTTTAAGAAGGAGATATACAT
