>Addgene plasmid #66879 | pET30-SBL1(160E,HisTagDel) | addgene partial sequence | sequence record 120817 | T7 5'-TAATACGACTCACTATAGGG-3'
ACTTTAAGAAGGAGATATACATATGTTTTCAGCAGGCCATAAGATCAAAGGGACAGTGGTGTTGATGCCC
AAGAATGAGTTGGAAGTTAACCCTGATGGCTCAGCAGTTGACAACCTTAATGCTTTCTTGGGCCGTAGTG
TCTCCCTTCAGCTCATTAGTGCTACCAAGGCTGATGCACATGGAAAAGGAAAAGTTGGAAAGGATACGTT
CTTGGAAGGGATTAATACTTCGTTACCAACTTTGGGAGCAGGAGAGTCTGCATTCAATATTCATTTTGAA
TGGGACGGAAGCATGGGAATCCCCGGTGCGTTTTACATAAAGAACTACATGCAAGTTGAGTTCTTCCTCA
AGAGTTTGACTCTTGAAGCCATTTCAAACCAAGGAACCATCCGCTTTGTTTGCAACTCATGGGTTTATAA
CACTAAACTTTACAAAAGCGTGCGCATTTTCTTTGCCAACCATACATATGTACCTAGTGAGACACCAGCA
CCACTTGTGGAGTACAGAGAAGAAGAATTGAAGAGTTTAAGAGGAAATGGAACGGGAGAGCGCAAGGAAT
ATGATAGGATCTATGATTATGATGTCTACAATGATTTGGGCAACCCAGATAAGAGTGAAAAGTTAGCTCG
TCCAGTTCTTGGAGGGTCTAGCACCTTTCCCTACCCTCGTAGGGGAAGAACTGGTCGAGGTCCAACAGTT
ACAGACCCGAATACTGAGAAACAAGGCGAAGTATTTTATGTTCCAAGAGATGAAAATTTAGGTCACTTGA
AGTCTAAGGATGCTCTTGAGATTGGAACAAAATCTTTATCTCAAATTGTCCAGCCGGCGTTCGAATCTGC
GTTCGATT
