>Addgene plasmid #66879 | pET30-SBL1(160E,HisTagDel) | addgene partial sequence | sequence record 120909 | T7term 5'-GCTAGTTATTGCTCAGCGG-3'
AGCAGCCGGATCTCAGTGGTGGTGGTGGTGGTGCTCGAGTGCGGCCGCAAGCTTGTCGACGGAGCTCGAA
TTCGGATCCGATATCGCCATGGCCAGAGGAGAGTTAGAGCCCCATGACTAGTTTAGATAGAGATGCTATT
TGGAATTCCCCTAAAAGTTAACCCTTCCTCACTGCTAGGATAAAGCAAAGTGTATGGCAGTTGAACCGGG
CCAAGTCGATTGCCCTGCAGACTCGGATCATTGTTCCTCCTCACAAGTTTTTCCTCAATTTCCTTGAGCT
TGTTTCCAAACTTTTGAAAGGCTTGTAATGCTTTTGAATCAGAGGTCCAATGTGGGTTGTCCCTCTGGCC
AAGGTAGACCTCATCAGAAGCATGTGTCGACAAGATCTCTATCACTGAAAGGCTAATGAGAGTCGGCAAC
TTTGATGTAATTGTTCTCAAATAAGCCTTTTCATGGTTATTAATCATTTCTTCATATTCTGGGGTGCCTT
TCTCAGGAAGCAACCTTCTAGAAGCAGTTGGGCGGTTCATTATCAAACCTCCATAAGGATACTGACCAAA
ATTAACGGCTGCATGGAGAGCTGAAGCAATCCATATGATAATGAGGCAAACTTCAACAAGGTCTTCAAGT
GTCTGCAACTTAGGCCACCATGGCTTGTCTTTCAAATCACCATGGCCTTTCTCTACAGCTTCTTTCCACC
AATGTTGGAGTTCAGAATCATTCTTGACATCATCATCTCTTGCATAGTACAAGGGCACATATTCTTGAAC
CCATGTCTTAATTGCAGCCCATATCTCCAGTCCATCAGCGGCATAAGGATAGTCCTCTATCA
